Addgene plasmid #167454: pHCMM3
Purpose: A control chimera; expresses C. elegans PUP-2 from the Sec63 promoter without the RNA-recognition motifs (RRMs) of yeast poly(A)-binding protein [PUP alone (-PAB)]
Depositing lab: Hugo Cesar Medina-Munoz & Marvin Wickens. Depositing organization: University of Wisconsin, Madison. Publication: Records of RNA locations in living yeast revealed through covalent marks. Medina-Munoz HC, Lapointe CP, Porter DF, Wickens M. Proc Natl Acad Sci U S A. 2020 Sep 22;117(38):23539-23547. doi: 10.1073/pnas.1921408117. Epub 2020 Sep 9. PubMed 32907940.
Backbone
  Vector backbone: NA
  Backbone size w/o insert (bp): 5702
  Total vector size (bp): 9626
  Vector type: Yeast Expression
  Selectable markers: LEU2, URA3
Growth in bacteria
  Bacterial resistance: Ampicillin, 100 μg/mL
  Growth temperature: 37°C
  Growth strain: DH5alpha
  Copy number: High Copy
Gene/Insert
  Gene/Insert name: PSEC63_yeGFP_cePUP-2_URA3_TADH1
  Species: C. elegans (nematode), S. cerevisiae (budding yeast)
  Insert size (bp): 3924
  Promoter: PSEC63
  Cloning method: Gibson Cloning
  Sequencing primers: 5′ M13R; 3′ M13F
Terms and licenses: Academic/Nonprofit Terms; Industry Terms: Not Available to Industry
How to cite: pHCMM3 was a gift from Hugo Cesar Medina-Munoz & Marvin Wickens (Addgene plasmid # 167454 ; http://n2t.net/addgene:167454 ; RRID:Addgene_167454)
