[The description below was written by a language model from this plasmid's Addgene catalogue record and pLannotate feature annotations shown in this document.]
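Description:
pHCMM3 is a 9.6 kb yeast expression shuttle plasmid. The backbone is not named in the record, but the annotated features show a yeast episomal layout. A 2μ origin supports multicopy maintenance in Saccharomyces cerevisiae, with LEU2 under its own promoter as an auxotrophic marker. A high-copy ColE1/pUC-type origin and the AmpR β-lactamase gene allow propagation and ampicillin selection in E. coli. Remnants of a lac promoter/operator and lacZα cloning region flank the insert, consistent with the M13 sequencing primer sites listed.

The roughly 3.9 kb insert, assembled by Gibson cloning, is recorded as PSEC63_yeGFP_cePUP-2_URA3_TADH1. The yeast SEC63 promoter drives a yeast-enhanced GFP (annotated as GFP S65T) followed by the C. elegans poly(U) polymerase PUP-2. The insert name suggests a GFP–PUP-2 fusion, though the record does not say so explicitly. The annotation tool did not label the SEC63 promoter or the PUP-2 coding region; they presumably occupy the unannotated stretches before and after GFP. Downstream lie a URA3 cassette in the opposite orientation, which provides a second, 5-FOA-counterselectable marker, and then an ADH1 3′ fragment and the ADH1 terminator.

The plasmid is described as a control chimera, "PUP alone (−PAB)". It expresses PUP-2 without the RNA-recognition motifs of yeast poly(A)-binding protein. It belongs to an approach in which a poly(U) polymerase leaves covalent uridine marks on RNAs to record their locations in living yeast. As a control, it presumably provides a comparison for versions of the chimera that carry the poly(A)-binding protein RRMs.
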