Features (pLannotate 1.2.2; 19 found; start..end, strand, type, name):
      1..93      +  CDS            lacI (fragment): lac repressor; lacI; The lac repressor binds to the lac operator to inhibit transcription in E. coli. This inhibition can be relieved by adding lactose or isopropyl-β-D-thiogalactopyranoside (IPTG).
    106..127     +  protein_bind   CAP binding site: CAP binding activates transcription in the presence of cAMP. E. coli catabolite activator protein
    142..172     +  promoter       lac promoter: promoter for the E. coli lac operon
    180..196     +  protein_bind   lac operator: The lac repressor binds to the lac operator to inhibit transcription in E. coli. This inhibition can be relieved by adding lactose or isopropyl-β-D-thiogalactopyranoside (IPTG). lac repressor encoded by lacI
    513..1226    +  CDS            GFP (S65T): GFP (S65T) is a basic (constitutively fluorescent) green fluorescent protein published in 1995, derived from Aequorea victoria.
   2858..3661    -  CDS            URA3: orotidine-5'-phosphate decarboxylase, required for uracil biosynthesis; S. cerevisiae URA3; yeast auxotrophic marker, counterselectable with 5-fluoroorotic acid (5-FOA)
   3662..3839    -  promoter       URA3 promoter (fragment): S. cerevisiae URA3
   3851..3979    +  CDS            ADH1 (fragment): ADH1_YEAST - Also known as ADC1. Experimental evidence at protein level: Swiss-Prot protein existence level 1. This isozyme preferentially catalyzes the conversion of primary unbranched alcohols to their corresponding aldehydes. Also shows activity toward secondary alcohols. From Saccharomyces cerevisiae (strain ATCC 204508 / S288c) (Baker's yeast).
   3983..4148    +  terminator     ADH1 terminator: S. cerevisiae ADH1; transcription terminator for the S. cerevisiae alcohol dehydrogenase 1 (ADH1) gene
   4176..4330    +  CDS            lacZα (fragment): LacZα fragment of β-galactosidase; lacZ fragment
   4336..4386    -  misc_feature   bom (fragment): basis of mobility region from pBR322
   4393..4476    +  CDS            RAF1 (fragment): RAF_YEAST - Experimental evidence at transcript level: Swiss-Prot protein existence level 2. Antagonizes transcriptional repression of recombinase FLP by REP1-REP2. May play a role in plasmid partitioning. From Saccharomyces cerevisiae (strain ATCC 204508 / S288c) (Baker's yeast).
   4630..5976    -  rep_origin     2μ ori: yeast 2μ plasmid origin of replication
   5981..5997    -  promoter       tet promoter (fragment): E. coli promoter for tetracycline efflux protein gene
   6117..7208    -  CDS            LEU2: LEU3_YEAST - Experimental evidence at protein level: Swiss-Prot protein existence level 1. Catalyzes the oxidation of 3-carboxy-2-hydroxy-4- methylpentanoate (3-isopropylmalate) to 3-carboxy-4-methyl-2- oxopentanoate. The product decarboxylates to 4-methyl-2 oxopentanoate. From Saccharomyces cerevisiae (strain ATCC 204508 / S288c) (Baker's yeast).
   7209..7614    -  promoter       LEU2 promoter: S. cerevisiae LEU2
   7720..7824    +  promoter       AmpR promoter: bla
   7825..8685    +  CDS            AmpR: β-lactamase; bla; confers resistance to ampicillin, carbenicillin, and related antibiotics
   8856..9444    +  rep_origin     ori: high-copy-number ColE1/pMB1/pBR322/pUC origin of replication
>Addgene plasmid #167454 | pHCMM3 | addgene full sequence | sequence record 337334 | Addgene NGS Result
GCGCCCAATACGCAAACCGCCTCTCCCCGCGCGTTGGCCGATTCATTAATGCAGCTGGCACGACAGGTTT
CCCGACTGGAAAGCGGGCAGTGAGCGCAACGCAATTAATGTGAGTTAGCTCACTCATTAGGCACCCCAGG
CTTTACACTTTATGCTTCCGGCTCGTATGTTGTGTGGAATTGTGAGCGGATAACAATTTCACACAGGAAA
CAGCTATGACCATGATTACGCCAAGCTTAGAGCTCGGTGCTCTCATGCTTCTTTTCTATTTTGAGTTATT
AACGTCTTAGCTTTATAATGTCACAATCTGACTTCATTACTGACACAATCGCTCTTATAACGCGAATTGG
TCACTCGTTACGGAAAGGCGTTTTCTGAAAAATTTGTCTTGAACACGTCGAAGATCACTGAACGAATAAA
AGATGCGACTGGAACAATAGTCAGTTATAATTGACCAAAGAAGGCCTTCGCAACAAAATAAATATACTGC
ATATTACAGCACAGCGGCCGCAATGTCTAAAGGTGAAGAATTATTCACTGGTGTTGTCCCAATTTTGGTT
GAATTAGATGGTGATGTTAATGGTCACAAATTTTCTGTCTCCGGTGAAGGTGAAGGTGATGCTACTTACG
GTAAATTGACCTTAAAATTTATTTGTACTACTGGTAAATTGCCAGTTCCATGGCCAACCTTAGTCACTAC
TTTAACTTATGGTGTTCAATGTTTTTCTAGATACCCAGATCATATGAAACAACATGACTTTTTCAAGTCT
GCCATGCCAGAAGGTTATGTTCAAGAAAGAACTATTTTTTTCAAAGATGACGGTAACTACAAGACCAGAG
CTGAAGTCAAGTTTGAAGGTGATACCTTAGTTAATAGAATCGAATTAAAAGGTATTGATTTTAAAGAAGA
TGGTAACATTTTAGGTCACAAATTGGAATACAACTATAACTCTCACAATGTTTACATCATGGCTGACAAA
CAAAAGAATGGTATCAAAGTTAACTTCAAAATTAGACACAACATTGAAGATGGTTCTGTTCAATTAGCTG
ACCATTATCAACAAAATACTCCAATTGGTGATGGTCCAGTCTTGTTACCAGACAACCATTACTTATCCAC
TCAATCTGCCTTATCCAAAGATCCAAACGAAAAGAGAGACCACATGGTCTTGTTAGAATTTGTTACTGCT
GCTGGTATTACCCATGGTATGGATGAATTGTACAAAAGACTAGTCATGACAGTTATTCAGAAGTCGTCTC
CTACAGTGAAAGGAGTGAAGACAACAACATCAGATTGCACCGAAAGACGTCACTCATCGAGTTCACCTTG
CAAAATGAGTCAAAACGGAAGCAGTGGATACTATGAAGGAGATGTTTTACTGGATGATGATGCTCTTGTT
TCGATGCCAGAAGCAACGCTCATTGAGTGCTTTGGTAATCTGGCTGTCACAAAAAGACCTGCACATCTGA
GACCTCCGGCAGCTTTCTGTCTACCGTTTGTATCAATGAACAACGATTTGACGAGCGGACATGCCTTGAA
ACATATCACATTGACATCAGTATTCGACGCACTACATCCGTACGTTGCCATGCCGTACATCAACAGAATG
GATATATGCTCTGCAATGAACGTATATTGGATCAGAAACTGTTTGGAAGCTGAACAATCCGATTTATTTC
ATCGATTCGCTCTGGAAATGCAAGTACATTTGAGTGCATGTTTTGGATGTCGCGTTGTCCTGGATATCTA
TGGATCAACCAGAAACGGATTCGGTACCCGATTCTGTGATGTTGATATGTCACTTTCTTTTTCACCGAGT
CCACCTTCATGGGCAACCAATTCGGATCGAGTGATGAGAGCTGTTGCGAAGGCACTTGTCGATTTTCCGA
AAGCAGTTGATGAGAGATATGTCAACGCCAAAGTTCCAATTGTCAGATTCAGAAGCAGTGACATGGATAT
GGAAGCAGACATCAGTTACAAGAATGATTTGGCTCTTCACAATACTCAGCTTTTGCAACAATACTGCAAA
TGGGATCCCGAAAGACTACCGACTCTTGGAGTTTGGGTCAAAGCGTGGGCGAAACGAAGTGGAGTTGGAG
ATGCATCAAAAGGATCGCTGTCTTCATATGCTTGGATTGTGATGCTTATTCATTATCTTCAGCAAGTCGA
ACCAATTCCTGTGTTGCCATGTCTTCAGGAAATGAACCATCAGAAAAGTGAAAATGTCTACGTCCAAGGT
TACAACACGTATTATTGGAAATTCGTAGACACTGCTCGTACACGACGTTGTCGTGCTTCTGTCGTTGATT
TGTTCGTTGGATTCTTGGATTACTATGCCACATACTTTGACTACTCCACAAATGTTATCCAGATGGTGTC
CAAGAAATTGGAATTCAAACCGGATCGCTGGTGCAAGTATCCAATGTGTATTGCTGATCCGTTCGAGACG
GATCATAATTTGGCACAAGGTGTTGATATGCCAATGTTTGAATACATTAGATCGTGTATGGAACACTCGA
AGAAAGTATTCACGGATCGCCGCATGCGCTCGGAGTTTCTTTCGGGATACGGGTTCGACGTTGACGAATT
TGATGCAAGGCATCGAGGCGAAATGAACATGGAAATGGCGTCACAATTTGGGGAATTCCTTCTTCACAAG
TGCATAATGGTGAAACAAGCCCCGAATCGTCAATTCCGTGATCGCAGTATGAGTCAATCGACGAGCATAA
GCAACACATCGAGTATTTCCTCGTCGGGACTGCATTAAGTAACCGCATAGGGTAATAACTGATATAATTA
AATTGAAGCTCTAATTTGTGAGTTTAGTATACATGCATTTACTTATAATACAGTTTTTTAGTTTTGCTGG
CCGCATCTTCTCAAATATGCTTCCCAGCCTGCTTTTCTGTAACGTTCACCCTCTACCTTAGCATCCCTTC
CCTTTGCAAATAGTCCTCTTCCAACAATAATAATGTCAGATCCTGTAGAGACCACATCATCCACGGTTCT
ATACTGTTGACCCAATGCGTCTCCCTTGTCATCTAAACCCACACCGGGTGTCATAATCAACCAATCGTAA
CCTTCATCTCTTCCACCCATGTCTCTTTGAGCAATAAAGCCGATAACAAAATCTTTGTCGCTCTTCGCAA
TGTCAACAGTACCCTTAGTATATTCTCCAGTAGATAGGGAGCCCTTGCATGACAATTCTGCTAACATCAA
AAGGCCTCTAGGTTCCTTTGTTACTTCTTCTGCCGCCTGCTTCAAACCGCTAACAATACCTGGGCCCACC
ACACCGTGTGCATTCGTAATGTCTGCCCATTCTGCTATTCTGTATACACCCGCAGAGTACTGCAATTTGA
CTGTATTACCAATGTCAGCAAATTTTCTGTCTTCGAAGAGTAAAAAATTGTACTTGGCGGATAATGCCTT
TAGCGGCTTAACTGTGCCCTCCATGGAAAAATCAGTCAAGATATCCACATGTGTTTTTAGTAAACAAATT
TTGGGACCTAATGCTTCAACTAACTCCAGTAATTCCTTGGTGGTACGAACATCCAATGAAGCACACAAGT
TTGTTTGCTTTTCGTGCATGATATTAAATAGCTTGGCAGCAACAGGACTAGGATGAGTAGCAGCACGTTC
CTTATATGTAGCTTTCGACATGATTTATCTTCGTTTCCTGCAGGTTTTTGTTCTGTGCAGTTGGGTTAAG
AATACTGGGCAATTTCATGTTTCTTCAACACTACATATGCGTATATATACCAATCTAAGTCTGTGCTCCT
TCCTTCGTTCTTCCTTCTGTTCGGAGATTACCGAATCAAAAAAATTTCAAAGAAACCGGGGTACCTAACT
TTGGACTTCTTCGCCAGAGGTTTGGTCAAGTCTCCAATCAAGGTTGTCGGCTTGTCTACCTTGCCAGAAA
TTTACGAAAAGATGGAAAAGGGTCAAATCGTTGGTAGATACGTTGTTGACACTTCTAAATAAGCGAATTT
CTTATGATTTATGATTTTTATTATTAAATAAGTTATAAAAAAAATAAGTGTATACAAATTTTAAAGTGAC
TCTTAGGTTTTAAAACGAAAATTCTTATTCTTGAGTAACTCTTTCCTGTAGGTCAGGTTGCTTTCTCAGG
TATAGCATGAGGTCGCTCTTATTGACCACACCTCTACCGCTCGAGCACTGGCCGTCGTTTTACAACGTCG
TGACTGGGAAAACCCTGGCGTTACCCAACTTAATCGCCTTGCAGCACATCCCCCTTTCGCCAGCTGGCGT
AATAGCGAAGAGGCCCGCACCGATCGCCCTTCCCAACAGTTGCGCAGCCTGAATGGCGAATGGCGCCTGA
TGCGGTATTTTCTCCTTACGCATCTGTGCGGTATTTCACACCGCATTTATCGGATCGTACTTGTTACCCA
TCATTGAATTTTGAACATCCGAACCTGGGAGTTTTCCCTGAAACAGATAGTATATTTGAACCTGTATAAT
AATATATAGTCTAGCGCTTTACGGAAGACAATGTATGTATTTCGGTTCCTGGAGAAACTATTGCATCTAT
TGCATAGGTAATCTTGCACGTCGCATCCCCGGTTCATTTTCTGCGTTTCCATCTTGCACTTCAATAGCAT
ATCTTTGTTAACGAAGCATCTGTGCTTCATTTTGTAGAACAAAAATGCAACGCGAGAGCGCTAATTTTTC
AAACAAAGAATCTGAGCTGCATTTTTACAGAACAGAAATGCAACGCGAAAGCGCTATTTTACCAACGAAG
AATCTGTGCTTCATTTTTGTAAAACAAAAATGCAACGCGAGAGCGCTAATTTTTCAAACAAAGAATCTGA
GCTGCATTTTTACAGAACAGAAATGCAACGCGAGAGCGCTATTTTACCAACAAAGAATCTATACTTCTTT
TTTGTTCTACAAAAATGCATCCCGAGAGCGCTATTTTTCTAACAAAGCATCTTAGATTACTTTTTTTCTC
CTTTGTGCGCTCTATAATGCAGTCTCTTGATAACTTTTTGCACTGTAGGTCCGTTAAGGTTAGAAGAAGG
CTACTTTGGTGTCTATTTTCTCTTCCATAAAAAAAGCCTGACTCCACTTCCCGCGTTTACTGATTACTAG
CGAAGCTGCGGGTGCATTTTTTCAAGATAAAGGCATCCCCGATTATATTCTATACCGATGTGGATTGCGC
ATACTTTGTGAACAGAAAGTGATAGCGTTGATGATTCTTCATTGGTCAGAAAATTATGAACGGTTTCTTC
TATTTTGTCTCTATATACTACGTATAGGAAATGTTTACATTTTCGTATTGTTTTCGATTCACTCTATGAA
TAGTTCTTACTACAATTTTTTTGTCTAAAGAGTAATACTAGAGATAAACATAAAAAATGTAGAGGTCGAG
TTTAGATGCAAGTTCAAGGAGCGAAAGGTGGATGGGTAGGTTATATAGGGATATAGCACAGAGATATATA
GCAAAGAGATACTTTTGAGCAATGTTTGTGGAAGCGGTATTCGCAATATTTTAGTAGCTCGTTACAGTCC
GGTGCGTTTTTGGTTTTTTGAAAGTGCGTCTTCAGAGCGCTTTTGGTTTTCAAAAGCGCTCTGAAGTTCC
TATACTTTCTAGCTAGAGAATAGGAACTTCGGAATAGGAACTTCAAAGCGTTTCCGAAAACGAGCGCTTC
CGAAAATGCAACGCGAGCTGCGCACATACAGCTCACTGTTCACGTCGCACCTATATCTGCGTGTTGCCTG
TATATATATATACATGAGAAGAACGGCATAGTGCGTGTTTATGCTTAAATGCGTACTTATATGCGTCTAT
TTATGTAGGATGAAAGGTAGTCTAGTACCTCCTGTGATATTATCCCATTCCATGCGGGGTATCGTATGCT
TCCTTCAGCACTACCCTTTAGCTGTTCTATATGCTGCCACTCCTCAATTGGATTAGTCTCATCCTTCAAT
GCTATCATTTCCTTTGATATTGGATCGATCCGATGATAAGCTGTCAAACATGAGAATTAATTCTACCCTA
TGAACATATTCCATTTTGTAATTTCGTGTCGTTTCTATTATGAATTTCATTTATAAAGTTTATGTACAAA
TATCATAAAAAAAGAGAATCTTTTTAAGCAAGGATTTTCTTAACTTCTTCGGCGACAGCATCACCGACTT
CGGTGGTACTGTTGGAACCACCTAAATCACCAGTTCTGATACCTGCATCCAAAACCTTTTTAACTGCATC
TTCAATGGCCTTACCTTCTTCAGGCAAGTTCAATGACAATTTCAACATCATTGCAGCAGACAAGATAGTG
GCGATAGGGTTGACCTTATTCTTTGGCAAATCTGGAGCAGAACCGTGGCATGGTTCGTACAAACCAAATG
CGGTGTTCTTGTCTGGCAAAGAGGCCAAGGACGCAGATGGCAACAAACCCAAGGAACCTGGGATAACGGA
GGCTTCATCGGAGATGATATCACCAAACATGTTGCTGGTGATTATAATACCATTTAGGTGGGTTGGGTTC
TTAACTAGGATCATGGCGGCAGAATCAATCAATTGATGTTGAACCTTCAATGTAGGAAATTCGTTCTTGA
TGGTTTCCTCCACAGTTTTTCTCCATAATCTTGAAGAGGCCAAAACATTAGCTTTATCCAAGGACCAAAT
AGGCAATGGTGGCTCATGTTGTAGGGCCATGAAAGCGGCCATTCTTGTGATTCTTTGCACTTCTGGAACG
GTGTATTGTTCACTATCCCAAGCGACACCATCACCATCGTCTTCCTTTCTCTTACCAAAGTAAATACCTC
CCACTAATTCTCTGACAACAACGAAGTCAGTACCTTTAGCAAATTGTGGCTTGATTGGAGATAAGTCTAA
AAGAGAGTCGGATGCAAAGTTACATGGTCTTAAGTTGGCGTACAATTGAAGTTCTTTACGGATTTTTAGT
AAACCTTGTTCAGGTCTAACACTACCTGTACCCCATTTAGGACCACCCACAGCACCTAACAAAACGGCAT
CAGCCTTCTTGGAGGCTTCCAGCGCCTCATCTGGAAGTGGAACACCTGTAGCATCGATAGCAGCACCACC
AATTAAATGATTTTCGAAATCGAACTTGACATTGGAACGAACATCAGAAATAGCTTTAAGAACCTTAATG
GCTTCGGCTGTGATTTCTTGACCAACGTGGTCACCTGGCAAAACGACGATCTTCTTAGGGGCAGACATTA
GAATGGTATATCCTTGAAATATATATATATATTGCTGAAATGTAAAAGGTAAGAAAAGTTAGAAAGTAAG
ACGATTGCTAACCACCTATTGGAAAAAACAATAGGTCCTTAAATAATATTGTCAACTTCAAGTATTGTGA
TGCAAGCATTTAGTCATGAACGCTTCTCTATTCTATATGAAAAGCCGGTTCCGGCGCTCTCACCTTTCCT
TTTTCTCCCAATTTTTCAGTTGAAAAAGGTATATGCGTCAGGCGACCTCTGAAATTAACAAAAAATTTCC
AGTCATCGAATTTGATTCTGTGCGATAGCGCCCCTGTGTGTTCTCGTTATGTTGAGGAAAAAAATAATGG
TTGCTAAGAGATTCGAACTCTTGCATCTTACGATACCTGAGTATTCCCACAGTTAATTCTTGAAGACGAA
AGGGCCTCGTGATACGCCTATTTTTATAGGTTAATGTCATGATAATAATGGTTTCTTAGACGTCAGGTGG
CACTTTTCGGGGAAATGTGCGCGGAACCCCTATTTGTTTATTTTTCTAAATACATTCAAATATGTATCCG
CTCATGAGACAATAACCCTGATAAATGCTTCAATAATATTGAAAAAGGAAGAGTATGAGTATTCAACATT
TCCGTGTCGCCCTTATTCCCTTTTTTGCGGCATTTTGCCTTCCTGTTTTTGCTCACCCAGAAACGCTGGT
GAAAGTAAAAGATGCTGAAGATCAGTTGGGTGCACGAGTGGGTTACATCGAACTGGATCTCAACAGCGGT
AAGATCCTTGAGAGTTTTCGCCCCGAAGAACGTTTTCCAATGATGAGCACTTTTAAAGTTCTGCTATGTG
GCGCGGTATTATCCCGTATTGACGCCGGGCAAGAGCAACTCGGTCGCCGCATACACTATTCTCAGAATGA
CTTGGTTGAGTACTCACCAGTCACAGAAAAGCATCTTACGGATGGCATGACAGTAAGAGAATTATGCAGT
GCTGCCATAACCATGAGTGATAACACTGCGGCCAACTTACTTCTGACAACGATCGGAGGACCGAAGGAGC
TAACCGCTTTTTTGCACAACATGGGGGATCATGTAACTCGCCTTGATCGTTGGGAACCGGAGCTGAATGA
AGCCATACCAAACGACGAGCGTGACACCACGATGCCTGTAGCAATGGCAACAACGTTGCGCAAACTATTA
ACTGGCGAACTACTTACTCTAGCTTCCCGGCAACAATTAATAGACTGGATGGAGGCGGATAAAGTTGCAG
GACCACTTCTGCGCTCGGCCCTTCCGGCTGGCTGGTTTATTGCTGATAAATCTGGAGCCGGTGAGCGTGG
GTCTCGCGGTATCATTGCAGCACTGGGGCCAGATGGTAAGCCCTCCCGTATCGTAGTTATCTACACGACG
GGGAGTCAGGCAACTATGGATGAACGAAATAGACAGATCGCTGAGATAGGTGCCTCACTGATTAAGCATT
GGTAACTGTCAGACCAAGTTTACTCATATATACTTTAGATTGATTTAAAACTTCATTTTTAATTTAAAAG
GATCTAGGTGAAGATCCTTTTTGATAATCTCATGACCAAAATCCCTTAACGTGAGTTTTCGTTCCACTGA
GCGTCAGACCCCGTAGAAAAGATCAAAGGATCTTCTTGAGATCCTTTTTTTCTGCGCGTAATCTGCTGCT
TGCAAACAAAAAAACCACCGCTACCAGCGGTGGTTTGTTTGCCGGATCAAGAGCTACCAACTCTTTTTCC
GAAGGTAACTGGCTTCAGCAGAGCGCAGATACCAAATACTGTTCTTCTAGTGTAGCCGTAGTTAGGCCAC
CACTTCAAGAACTCTGTAGCACCGCCTACATACCTCGCTCTGCTAATCCTGTTACCAGTGGCTGCTGCCA
GTGGCGATAAGTCGTGTCTTACCGGGTTGGACTCAAGACGATAGTTACCGGATAAGGCGCAGCGGTCGGG
CTGAACGGGGGGTTCGTGCACACAGCCCAGCTTGGAGCGAACGACCTACACCGAACTGAGATACCTACAG
CGTGAGCTATGAGAAAGCGCCACGCTTCCCGAAGGGAGAAAGGCGGACAGGTATCCGGTAAGCGGCAGGG
TCGGAACAGGAGAGCGCACGAGGGAGCTTCCAGGGGGAAACGCCTGGTATCTTTATAGTCCTGTCGGGTT
TCGCCACCTCTGACTTGAGCGTCGATTTTTGTGATGCTCGTCAGGGGGGCGGAGCCTATGGAAAAACGCC
AGCAACGCGGCCTTTTTACGGTTCCTGGCCTTTTGCTGGCCTTTTGCTCACATGTTCTTTCCTGCGTTAT
CCCCTGATTCTGTGGATAACCGTATTACCGCCTTTGAGTGAGCTGATACCGCTCGCCGCAGCCGAACGAC
CGAGCGCAGCGAGTCAGTGAGCGAGGAAGCGGAAGA
